LOCUS       Exported 10416 bp ds-DNA circular SYN 12-MAY-2021
DEFINITION  Lentiviral expression of SARS-CoV-2 protein; transient expression
            and generate lentivirus.
ACCESSION   .
VERSION     .
KEYWORDS    pLVX-EF1alpha-SARS-CoV-2-nsp4-2xStrep-IRES-Puro
SOURCE      synthetic DNA construct
  ORGANISM  synthetic DNA construct
REFERENCE   1 (bases 1 to 10416)
  AUTHORS   Gordon DE, et al.
  TITLE     A SARS-CoV-2-Human Protein-Protein Interaction Map Reveals Drug
            Targets and Potential Drug Repurposing
  JOURNAL   BioRxiv March 2020
REFERENCE   2 (bases 1 to 10416)
  AUTHORS   .
  TITLE     Direct Submission
  JOURNAL   Exported May 12, 2021 from SnapGene Server 1.1.58
            http://www.snapgene.com
FEATURES             Location/Qualifiers
     source          1..10416
                     /organism="synthetic DNA construct"
                     /mol_type="other DNA"
     LTR             1..634
                     /label=3' LTR
                     /note="3' long terminal repeat (LTR) from HIV-1"
     misc_feature    681..806
                     /label=HIV-1 Psi
                     /note="packaging signal of human immunodeficiency virus
                     type 1"
     misc_feature    1303..1536
                     /label=RRE
                     /note="The Rev response element (RRE) of HIV-1 allows for
                     Rev-dependent mRNA export from the nucleus to the
                     cytoplasm."
     CDS             1721..1765
                     /codon_start=1
                     /product="antigenic peptide corresponding to amino acids
                     655 to 669 of the HIV envelope protein gp41 (Lutje Hulsik
                     et al., 2013)"
                     /label=gp41 peptide
                     /note="recognized by the 2H10 single-chain llama nanobody"
                     /translation="KNEQELLELDKWASL"
     misc_feature    2028..2143
                     /label=cPPT/CTS
                     /note="central polypurine tract and central termination
                     sequence of HIV-1 (lacking the first T)"
     promoter        2338..3519
                     /label=EF-1-alpha promoter
                     /note="strong constitutive promoter for human elongation
                     factor EF-1-alpha"
     intron          2568..3510
                     /label=EF-1-alpha intron A
                     /note="intron upstream of the start codon of human
                     EF-1-alpha"
     primer_bind     3467..3487
                     /label=EF1a-F
                     /note="Human elongation factor-1a promoter, forward primer"
     CDS             5071..5094
                     /codon_start=1
                     /product="peptide that binds Strep-Tactin(R), an engineered
                     form of streptavidin"
                     /label=Strep-Tag II
                     /translation="WSHPQFEK"
     CDS             5131..5154
                     /codon_start=1
                     /product="peptide that binds Strep-Tactin(R), an engineered
                     form of streptavidin"
                     /label=Strep-Tag II
                     /translation="WSHPQFEK"
     misc_feature    5166..5739
                     /label=IRES
                     /note="internal ribosome entry site (IRES) of the
                     encephalomyocarditis virus (EMCV)"
     primer_bind     complement(5333..5350)
                     /label=IRES reverse
                     /note="IRES internal ribosome entry site, reverse primer.
                     Also called pCDH-rev"
     primer_bind     5560..5579
                     /label=IRES-F
                     /note="IRES internal ribosome entry site, forward primer"
     CDS             5772..6371
                     /codon_start=1
                     /gene="pac from Streptomyces alboniger"
                     /product="puromycin N-acetyltransferase"
                     /label=PuroR
                     /note="confers resistance to puromycin"
                     /translation="MTEYKPTVRLATRDDVPRAVRTLAAAFADYPATRHTVDPDRHIER
                     VTELQELFLTRVGLDIGKVWVADDGAAVAVWTTPESVEAGAVFAEIGPRMAELSGSRLA
                     AQQQMEGLLAPHRPKEPAWFLATVGVSPDHQGKGLGSAVVLPGVEAAERAGVPAFLETS
                     APRNLPFYERLGFTVTADVEVPEGPRTWCMTRKPGA"
     primer_bind     complement(5772..5791)
                     /label=Puro-R
                     /note="Puromycin resistance gene, reverse primer. Also
                     called puro-variant-R"
     primer_bind     6268..6288
                     /label=Puro-F
                     /note="Puromycin resistance gene, forward primer"
     misc_feature    6385..6973
                     /label=WPRE
                     /note="woodchuck hepatitis virus posttranscriptional
                     regulatory element"
     primer_bind     complement(6438..6458)
                     /label=WPRE-R
                     /note="WPRE, reverse primer"
     CDS             complement(6856..6867)
                     /codon_start=1
                     /product="Factor Xa recognition and cleavage site"
                     /label=Factor Xa site
                     /translation="IEGR"
     LTR             7180..7813
                     /label=3' LTR
                     /note="3' long terminal repeat (LTR) from HIV-1"
     primer_bind     complement(7941..7957)
                     /label=M13 rev
                     /note="common sequencing primer, one of multiple similar
                     variants"
     primer_bind     complement(7941..7957)
                     /label=M13 Reverse
                     /note="In lacZ gene. Also called M13-rev"
     primer_bind     complement(7954..7976)
                     /label=M13/pUC Reverse
                     /note="In lacZ gene"
     protein_bind    7965..7981
                     /label=lac operator
                     /bound_moiety="lac repressor encoded by lacI"
                     /note="The lac repressor binds to the lac operator to
                     inhibit transcription in E. coli. This inhibition can be
                     relieved by adding lactose or
                     isopropyl-beta-D-thiogalactopyranoside (IPTG)."
     promoter        complement(7989..8019)
                     /label=lac promoter
                     /note="promoter for the E. coli lac operon"
     protein_bind    8034..8055
                     /label=CAP binding site
                     /bound_moiety="E. coli catabolite activator protein"
                     /note="CAP binding activates transcription in the presence
                     of cAMP."
     primer_bind     complement(8172..8189)
                     /label=L4440
                     /note="L4440 vector, forward primer"
     rep_origin      complement(8343..8931)
                     /direction=LEFT
                     /label=ori
                     /note="high-copy-number ColE1/pMB1/pBR322/pUC origin of
                     replication"
     primer_bind     complement(8423..8442)
                     /label=pBR322ori-F
                     /note="pBR322 origin, forward primer"
     CDS             complement(9102..9962)
                     /codon_start=1
                     /gene="bla"
                     /product="beta-lactamase"
                     /label=AmpR
                     /note="confers resistance to ampicillin, carbenicillin, and
                     related antibiotics"
                     /translation="MSIQHFRVALIPFFAAFCLPVFAHPETLVKVKDAEDQLGARVGYI
                     ELDLNSGKILESFRPEERFPMMSTFKVLLCGAVLSRIDAGQEQLGRRIHYSQNDLVEYS
                     PVTEKHLTDGMTVRELCSAAITMSDNTAANLLLTTIGGPKELTAFLHNMGDHVTRLDRW
                     EPELNEAIPNDERDTTMPVAMATTLRKLLTGELLTLASRQQLIDWMEADKVAGPLLRSA
                     LPAGWFIADKSGAGERGSRGIIAALGPDGKPSRIVVIYTTGSQATMDERNRQIAEIGAS
                     LIKHW"
     primer_bind     9725..9744
                     /label=Amp-R
                     /note="Ampicillin resistance gene, reverse primer"
     promoter        complement(9963..10067)
                     /gene="bla"
                     /label=AmpR promoter
     polyA_signal    10115..10249
                     /label=SV40 poly(A) signal
                     /note="SV40 polyadenylation signal"
     primer_bind     complement(10152..10171)
                     /label=SV40pA-R
                     /note="SV40 polyA, reverse primer"
     primer_bind     10206..10225
                     /label=EBV-rev
                     /note="SV40 polyA terminator, reverse primer"
ORIGIN
        1 tggaagggct aattcactcc caaagaagac aagatatcct tgatctgtgg atctaccaca
       61 cacaaggcta cttccctgat tagcagaact acacaccagg gccaggggtc agatatccac
      121 tgacctttgg atggtgctac aagctagtac cagttgagcc agataaggta gaagaggcca
      181 ataaaggaga gaacaccagc ttgttacacc ctgtgagcct gcatgggatg gatgacccgg
      241 agagagaagt gttagagtgg aggtttgaca gccgcctagc atttcatcac gtggcccgag
      301 agctgcatcc ggagtacttc aagaactgct gatatcgagc ttgctacaag ggactttccg
      361 ctggggactt tccagggagg cgtggcctgg gcgggactgg ggagtggcga gccctcagat
      421 cctgcatata agcagctgct ttttgcctgt actgggtctc tctggttaga ccagatctga
      481 gcctgggagc tctctggcta actagggaac ccactgctta agcctcaata aagcttgcct
      541 tgagtgcttc aagtagtgtg tgcccgtctg ttgtgtgact ctggtaacta gagatccctc
      601 agaccctttt agtcagtgtg gaaaatctct agcagtggcg cccgaacagg gacttgaaag
      661 cgaaagggaa accagaggag ctctctcgac gcaggactcg gcttgctgaa gcgcgcacgg
      721 caagaggcga ggggcggcga ctggtgagta cgccaaaaat tttgactagc ggaggctaga
      781 aggagagaga tgggtgcgag agcgtcagta ttaagcgggg gagaattaga tcgcgatggg
      841 aaaaaattcg gttaaggcca gggggaaaga aaaaatataa attaaaacat atagtatggg
      901 caagcaggga gctagaacga ttcgcagtta atcctggcct gttagaaaca tcagaaggct
      961 gtagacaaat actgggacag ctacaaccat cccttcagac aggatcagaa gaacttagat
     1021 cattatataa tacagtagca accctctatt gtgtgcatca aaggatagag ataaaagaca
     1081 ccaaggaagc tttagacaag atagaggaag agcaaaacaa aagtaagacc accgcacagc
     1141 aagcggccgg ccgctgatct tcagacctgg aggaggagat atgagggaca attggagaag
     1201 tgaattatat aaatataaag tagtaaaaat tgaaccatta ggagtagcac ccaccaaggc
     1261 aaagagaaga gtggtgcaga gagaaaaaag agcagtggga ataggagctt tgttccttgg
     1321 gttcttggga gcagcaggaa gcactatggg cgcagcgtca atgacgctga cggtacaggc
     1381 cagacaatta ttgtctggta tagtgcagca gcagaacaat ttgctgaggg ctattgaggc
     1441 gcaacagcat ctgttgcaac tcacagtctg gggcatcaag cagctccagg caagaatcct
     1501 ggctgtggaa agatacctaa aggatcaaca gctcctgggg atttggggtt gctctggaaa
     1561 actcatttgc accactgctg tgccttggaa tgctagttgg agtaataaat ctctggaaca
     1621 gatttggaat cacacgacct ggatggagtg ggacagagaa attaacaatt acacaagctt
     1681 aatacactcc ttaattgaag aatcgcaaaa ccagcaagaa aagaatgaac aagaattatt
     1741 ggaattagat aaatgggcaa gtttgtggaa ttggtttaac ataacaaatt ggctgtggta
     1801 tataaaatta ttcataatga tagtaggagg cttggtaggt ttaagaatag tttttgctgt
     1861 actttctata gtgaatagag ttaggcaggg atattcacca ttatcgtttc agacccacct
     1921 cccaaccccg aggggacccg acaggcccga aggaatagaa gaagaaggtg gagagagaga
     1981 cagagacaga tccattcgat tagtgaacgg atctcgacgg tatcgccttt aaaagaaaag
     2041 gggggattgg ggggtacagt gcaggggaaa gaatagtaga cataatagca acagacatac
     2101 aaactaaaga attacaaaaa caaattacaa aaattcaaaa ttttcgggtt tattacaggg
     2161 acagcagaga tccagtttat cgatgagtaa ttcatacaaa aggactcgcc cctgccttgg
     2221 ggaatcccag ggaccgtcgt taaactccca ctaacgtaga acccagagat cgctgcgttc
     2281 ccgccccctc acccgcccgc tctcgtcatc actgaggtgg agaagagcat gcgtgaggct
     2341 ccggtgcccg tcagtgggca gagcgcacat cgcccacagt ccccgagaag ttggggggag
     2401 gggtcggcaa ttgaaccggt gcctagagaa ggtggcgcgg ggtaaactgg gaaagtgatg
     2461 tcgtgtactg gctccgcctt tttcccgagg gtgggggaga accgtatata agtgcagtag
     2521 tcgccgtgaa cgttcttttt cgcaacgggt ttgccgccag aacacaggta agtgccgtgt
     2581 gtggttcccg cgggcctggc ctctttacgg gttatggccc ttgcgtgcct tgaattactt
     2641 ccacgcccct ggctgcagta cgtgattctt gatcccgagc ttcgggttgg aagtgggtgg
     2701 gagagttcga ggccttgcgc ttaaggagcc ccttcgcctc gtgcttgagt tgaggcctgg
     2761 cttgggcgct ggggccgccg cgtgcgaatc tggtggcacc ttcgcgcctg tctcgctgct
     2821 ttcgataagt ctctagccat ttaaaatttt tgatgacctg ctgcgacgct ttttttctgg
     2881 caagatagtc ttgtaaatgc gggccaagat ctgcacactg gtatttcggt ttttggggcc
     2941 gcgggcggcg acggggcccg tgcgtcccag cgcacatgtt cggcgaggcg gggcctgcga
     3001 gcgcggccac cgagaatcgg acgggggtag tctcaagctg gccggcctgc tctggtgcct
     3061 ggcctcgcgc cgccgtgtat cgccccgccc tgggcggcaa ggctggcccg gtcggcacca
     3121 gttgcgtgag cggaaagatg gccgcttccc ggccctgctg cagggagctc aaaatggagg
     3181 acgcggcgct cgggagagcg ggcgggtgag tcacccacac aaaggaaaag ggcctttccg
     3241 tcctcagccg tcgcttcatg tgactccacg gagtaccggg cgccgtccag gcacctcgat
     3301 tagttctcga gcttttggag tacgtcgtct ttaggttggg gggaggggtt ttatgcgatg
     3361 gagtttcccc acactgagtg ggtggagact gaagttaggc cagcttggca cttgatgtaa
     3421 ttctccttgg aatttgccct ttttgagttt ggatcttggt tcattctcaa gcctcagaca
     3481 gtggttcaaa gtttttttct tccatttcag gtgtcgtgag gatctatttc cggtgaattc
     3541 gccgccacca tgaagattgt aaacaattgg cttaaacaac ttattaaagt aaccctggta
     3601 ttcttgtttg tcgccgcaat cttttacttg ataacaccgg tccacgtgat gtctaaacac
     3661 acagacttta gtagtgagat aatcggatat aaagctatcg atggcggcgt tacccgcgac
     3721 atcgcttcaa ccgacacatg tttcgctaat aagcacgccg attttgacac ttggtttagt
     3781 caaagaggag gaagctacac aaacgacaag gcttgtccgc ttatcgcggc tgtaataaca
     3841 agggaagttg ggtttgtcgt gcctggtttg ccaggtacta tactcagaac cacaaacggt
     3901 gactttctgc acttcttgcc aagggttttt agcgcggtag gcaatatctg ctatacgcca
     3961 agcaagctga ttgaatacac cgactttgcg acgagcgcat gtgtcctcgc tgcagagtgt
     4021 acgatattta aggatgcgag cggaaagccc gtaccttact gctatgatac taatgtcctt
     4081 gagggatcag ttgcgtatga gagtcttagg ccggatacac gatatgtgct catggatggt
     4141 tccataatcc agttcccaaa tacctacctc gaagggtccg ttcgggtcgt caccacattt
     4201 gatagcgaat attgcagaca cggaacatgc gaacggagtg aagcaggggt ctgcgtctcc
     4261 acaagtgggc ggtgggtcct caataacgat tattaccgga gcctgcccgg cgtgttttgc
     4321 ggggtcgatg cggttaactt gttgacgaat atgtttacgc ctctcataca acccattggc
     4381 gcactggata tatctgcaag tatagtcgct ggaggcattg tggcaatcgt ggttacgtgt
     4441 ttggcgtatt attttatgag gttccgccgg gctttcgggg aatattccca cgtagtcgcc
     4501 ttcaacacac tcttgtttct catgtctttc actgtactgt gtttgactcc tgtctactct
     4561 ttcttgccgg gtgtatactc agttatttac ttgtacctca cgttttattt gacaaacgat
     4621 gtttcatttc tcgcgcatat ccaatggatg gtgatgttta cgccattggt gcctttctgg
     4681 atcacgatcg cttatatcat ttgcatcagc accaaacact tctattggtt ctttagtaac
     4741 tacttgaagc gcagggttgt ttttaacggt gtcagcttct caacgtttga agaggcagca
     4801 ctgtgtactt tccttctgaa taaggaaatg tatctcaagc tgcggtccga tgtcctgctt
     4861 ccgcttaccc agtataatcg ctatctcgcc ctgtataata agtacaagta cttctcaggc
     4921 gcgatggata caaccagtta tagagaggct gcctgctgcc atcttgccaa agctttgaat
     4981 gacttcagca atagtggctc agacgttctc taccaaccac cgcaaacttc cataacctca
     5041 gccgtactcc agctcgaagg cggcggggga tggagccatc cacaattcga gaaaggcggt
     5101 ggttcaggag gaggtagcgg gggtggatca tggtcacatc cgcagtttga aaagtaagga
     5161 tcccgcccct ctccctcccc cccccctaac gttactggcc gaagccgctt ggaataaggc
     5221 cggtgtgcgt ttgtctatat gttattttcc accatattgc cgtcttttgg caatgtgagg
     5281 gcccggaaac ctggccctgt cttcttgacg agcattccta ggggtctttc ccctctcgcc
     5341 aaaggaatgc aaggtctgtt gaatgtcgtg aaggaagcag ttcctctgga agcttcttga
     5401 agacaaacaa cgtctgtagc gaccctttgc aggcagcgga accccccacc tggcgacagg
     5461 tgcctctgcg gccaaaagcc acgtgtataa gatacacctg caaaggcggc acaaccccag
     5521 tgccacgttg tgagttggat agttgtggaa agagtcaaat ggctctcctc aagcgtattc
     5581 aacaaggggc tgaaggatgc ccagaaggta ccccattgta tgggatctga tctggggcct
     5641 cggtgcacat gctttacatg tgtttagtcg aggttaaaaa aacgtctagg ccccccgaac
     5701 cacggggacg tggttttcct ttgaaaaaca cgatgataag cttgccacaa cccacaagga
     5761 gacgaccttc catgaccgag tacaagccca cggtgcgcct cgccacccgc gacgacgtcc
     5821 cccgggccgt acgcaccctc gccgccgcgt tcgccgacta ccccgccacg cgccacaccg
     5881 tcgacccgga ccgccacatc gagcgggtca ccgagctgca agaactcttc ctcacgcgcg
     5941 tcgggctcga catcggcaag gtgtgggtcg cggacgacgg cgccgcggtg gcggtctgga
     6001 ccacgccgga gagcgtcgaa gcgggggcgg tgttcgccga gatcggcccg cgcatggccg
     6061 agttgagcgg ttcccggctg gccgcgcagc aacagatgga aggcctcctg gcgccgcacc
     6121 ggcccaagga gcccgcgtgg ttcctggcca ccgtcggcgt ctcgcccgac caccagggca
     6181 agggtctggg cagcgccgtc gtgctccccg gagtggaggc ggccgagcgc gccggggtgc
     6241 ccgccttcct ggagacctcc gcgccccgca acctcccctt ctacgagcgg ctcggcttca
     6301 ccgtcaccgc cgacgtcgag gtgcccgaag gaccgcgcac ctggtgcatg acccgcaagc
     6361 ccggtgccta gacgcgtctg gaacaatcaa cctctggatt acaaaatttg tgaaagattg
     6421 actggtattc ttaactatgt tgctcctttt acgctatgtg gatacgctgc tttaatgcct
     6481 ttgtatcatg ctattgcttc ccgtatggct ttcattttct cctccttgta taaatcctgg
     6541 ttgctgtctc tttatgagga gttgtggccc gttgtcaggc aacgtggcgt ggtgtgcact
     6601 gtgtttgctg acgcaacccc cactggttgg ggcattgcca ccacctgtca gctcctttcc
     6661 gggactttcg ctttccccct ccctattgcc acggcggaac tcatcgccgc ctgccttgcc
     6721 cgctgctgga caggggctcg gctgttgggc actgacaatt ccgtggtgtt gtcggggaag
     6781 ctgacgtcct ttccatggct gctcgcctgt gttgccacct ggattctgcg cgggacgtcc
     6841 ttctgctacg tcccttcggc cctcaatcca gcggaccttc cttcccgcgg cctgctgccg
     6901 gctctgcggc ctcttccgcg tcttcgcctt cgccctcaga cgagtcggat ctccctttgg
     6961 gccgcctccc cgcctggaat taattctgca gtcgagacct agaaaaacat ggagcaatca
     7021 caagtagcaa tacagcagct accaatgctg attgtgcctg gctagaagca caagaggagg
     7081 aggaggtggg ttttccagtc acacctcagg tacctttaag accaatgact tacaaggcag
     7141 ctgtagatct tagccacttt ttaaaagaaa agaggggact ggaagggcta attcactccc
     7201 aacgaagaca agatatcctt gatctgtgga tctaccacac acaaggctac ttccctgatt
     7261 agcagaacta cacaccaggg ccaggggtca gatatccact gacctttgga tggtgctaca
     7321 agctagtacc agttgagcca gataaggtag aagaggccaa taaaggagag aacaccagct
     7381 tgttacaccc tgtgagcctg catgggatgg atgacccgga gagagaagtg ttagagtgga
     7441 ggtttgacag ccgcctagca tttcatcacg tggcccgaga gctgcatccg gagtacttca
     7501 agaactgctg atatcgagct tgctacaagg gactttccgc tggggacttt ccagggaggc
     7561 gtggcctggg cgggactggg gagtggcgag ccctcagatc ctgcatataa gcagctgctt
     7621 tttgcctgta ctgggtctct ctggttagac cagatctgag cctgggagct ctctggctaa
     7681 ctagggaacc cactgcttaa gcctcaataa agcttgcctt gagtgcttca agtagtgtgt
     7741 gcccgtctgt tgtgtgactc tggtaactag agatccctca gaccctttta gtcagtgtgg
     7801 aaaatctcta gcagtagtag ttcatgtcat cttattattc agtatttata acttgcaaag
     7861 aaatgaatat cagagagtga gaggccttga cattgctagc gtttaccgtc gacctctagc
     7921 tagagcttgg cgtaatcatg gtcatagctg tttcctgtgt gaaattgtta tccgctcaca
     7981 attccacaca acatacgagc cggaagcata aagtgtaaag cctggggtgc ctaatgagtg
     8041 agctaactca cattaattgc gttgcgctca ctgcccgctt tccagtcggg aaacctgtcg
     8101 tgccagctgc attaatgaat cggccaacgc gcggggagag gcggtttgcg tattgggcgc
     8161 tcttccgctt cctcgctcac tgactcgctg cgctcggtcg ttcggctgcg gcgagcggta
     8221 tcagctcact caaaggcggt aatacggtta tccacagaat caggggataa cgcaggaaag
     8281 aacatgtgag caaaaggcca gcaaaaggcc aggaaccgta aaaaggccgc gttgctggcg
     8341 tttttccata ggctccgccc ccctgacgag catcacaaaa atcgacgctc aagtcagagg
     8401 tggcgaaacc cgacaggact ataaagatac caggcgtttc cccctggaag ctccctcgtg
     8461 cgctctcctg ttccgaccct gccgcttacc ggatacctgt ccgcctttct cccttcggga
     8521 agcgtggcgc tttctcatag ctcacgctgt aggtatctca gttcggtgta ggtcgttcgc
     8581 tccaagctgg gctgtgtgca cgaacccccc gttcagcccg accgctgcgc cttatccggt
     8641 aactatcgtc ttgagtccaa cccggtaaga cacgacttat cgccactggc agcagccact
     8701 ggtaacagga ttagcagagc gaggtatgta ggcggtgcta cagagttctt gaagtggtgg
     8761 cctaactacg gctacactag aagaacagta tttggtatct gcgctctgct gaagccagtt
     8821 accttcggaa aaagagttgg tagctcttga tccggcaaac aaaccaccgc tggtagcggt
     8881 ggtttttttg tttgcaagca gcagattacg cgcagaaaaa aaggatctca agaagatcct
     8941 ttgatctttt ctacggggtc tgacgctcag tggaacgaaa actcacgtta agggattttg
     9001 gtcatgagat tatcaaaaag gatcttcacc tagatccttt taaattaaaa atgaagtttt
     9061 aaatcaatct aaagtatata tgagtaaact tggtctgaca gttaccaatg cttaatcagt
     9121 gaggcaccta tctcagcgat ctgtctattt cgttcatcca tagttgcctg actccccgtc
     9181 gtgtagataa ctacgatacg ggagggctta ccatctggcc ccagtgctgc aatgataccg
     9241 cgagacccac gctcaccggc tccagattta tcagcaataa accagccagc cggaagggcc
     9301 gagcgcagaa gtggtcctgc aactttatcc gcctccatcc agtctattaa ttgttgccgg
     9361 gaagctagag taagtagttc gccagttaat agtttgcgca acgttgttgc cattgctaca
     9421 ggcatcgtgg tgtcacgctc gtcgtttggt atggcttcat tcagctccgg ttcccaacga
     9481 tcaaggcgag ttacatgatc ccccatgttg tgcaaaaaag cggttagctc cttcggtcct
     9541 ccgatcgttg tcagaagtaa gttggccgca gtgttatcac tcatggttat ggcagcactg
     9601 cataattctc ttactgtcat gccatccgta agatgctttt ctgtgactgg tgagtactca
     9661 accaagtcat tctgagaata gtgtatgcgg cgaccgagtt gctcttgccc ggcgtcaata
     9721 cgggataata ccgcgccaca tagcagaact ttaaaagtgc tcatcattgg aaaacgttct
     9781 tcggggcgaa aactctcaag gatcttaccg ctgttgagat ccagttcgat gtaacccact
     9841 cgtgcaccca actgatcttc agcatctttt actttcacca gcgtttctgg gtgagcaaaa
     9901 acaggaaggc aaaatgccgc aaaaaaggga ataagggcga cacggaaatg ttgaatactc
     9961 atactcttcc tttttcaata ttattgaagc atttatcagg gttattgtct catgagcgga
    10021 tacatatttg aatgtattta gaaaaataaa caaatagggg ttccgcgcac atttccccga
    10081 aaagtgccac ctgacgtcga cggatcggga gatcaacttg tttattgcag cttataatgg
    10141 ttacaaataa agcaatagca tcacaaattt cacaaataaa gcattttttt cactgcattc
    10201 tagttgtggt ttgtccaaac tcatcaatgt atcttatcat gtctggatca actggataac
    10261 tcaagctaac caaaatcatc ccaaacttcc caccccatac cctattacca ctgccaatta
    10321 cctgtggttt catttactct aaacctgtga ttcctctgaa ttattttcat tttaaagaaa
    10381 ttgtatttgt taaatatgta ctacaaactt agtagt
//
