[The description below was written by a language model from this plasmid's Addgene catalogue record and the feature table of its GenBank file.]
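Description:
pLVX-EF1alpha-SARS-CoV-2-nsp4-2xStrep-IRES-Puro is a 10.4 kb HIV-1-based lentiviral transfer plasmid built on the commercial pLVX-EF1alpha-IRES-Puro backbone. It is intended for either direct transient expression in mammalian cells or production of lentivirus for stable transduction. In bacteria it is maintained through a high-copy ColE1/pUC-type origin and selected with ampicillin via the beta-lactamase gene. The catalogue lists a recombination-deficient "stable" E. coli strain as the growth host, a common choice for plasmids carrying repeated LTRs. The viral portion is bounded by two full-length HIV-1 LTRs (both are labelled "3' LTR" by the automated annotation). It contains the Psi packaging signal, the Rev response element for nuclear export of the genomic RNA, and the cPPT/CTS, which aids nuclear import of the reverse-transcribed genome.

The payload is a single bicistronic transcript driven by the strong constitutive human EF-1-alpha promoter, including its first intron. The first cistron is a human codon-optimized coding sequence for SARS-CoV-2 nsp4, a non-structural protein derived from the ORF1ab polyprotein. The feature table does not annotate the nsp4 sequence itself, but it falls in the gap between the promoter and the tags. It is fused at its C terminus to two copies of Strep-Tag II, which bind Strep-Tactin and allow affinity capture. An EMCV IRES then directs translation of puromycin N-acetyltransferase, so puromycin resistance is coupled to expression of the viral protein. A WPRE downstream enhances transcript stability and expression. The associated publication describes a SARS-CoV-2–human protein interaction map, consistent with use of the tagged nsp4 as bait for affinity purification of host binding partners.
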