Addgene plasmid #141369: pLVX-EF1alpha-SARS-CoV-2-nsp4-2xStrep-IRES-Puro
Purpose: Lentiviral expression of SARS-CoV-2 protein; transient expression and generate lentivirus
Depositing lab: Nevan Krogan. Depositing organization: University of California, San Francisco (UCSF). Publication: A SARS-CoV-2 protein interaction map reveals targets for drug repurposing. Gordon DE, Jang GM, Bouhaddou M, Xu J, Obernier K, White KM, O'Meara MJ, Rezelj VV, Guo JZ, Swaney DL, Tummino TA, Huttenhain R, Kaake RM, Richards AL, Tutuncuoglu B, Foussard H, Batra J, Haas K, Modak M, Kim M, Haas P, Polacco BJ, Braberg H, Fabius JM, Eckhardt M, Soucheray M, Bennett MJ, Cakir M, McGregor MJ, Li Q, Meyer B, Roesch F, Vallet T, Mac Kain A, Miorin L, Moreno E, Naing ZZC, Zhou Y, Peng S, Shi Y, Zhang Z, Shen W, Kirby IT, Melnyk JE, Chorba JS, Lou K, Dai SA, Barrio-Hernandez I, Memon D, Hernandez-Armenta C, Lyu J, Mathy CJP, Perica T, Pilla KB, Ganesan SJ, Saltzberg DJ, Rakesh R, Liu X, Rosenthal SB, Calviello L, Venkataramanan S, Liboy-Lugo J, Lin Y, Huang XP, Liu Y, Wankowicz SA, Bohn M, Safari M, Ugur FS, Koh C, Savar NS, Tran QD, Shengjuler D, Fletcher SJ, O'Neal MC, Cai Y, Chang JCJ, Broadhurst DJ, Klippsten S, Sharp PP, Wenzell NA, Kuzuoglu-Ozturk D, Wang HY, Trenker R, Young JM, Cavero DA, Hiatt J, Roth TL, Rathore U, Subramanian A, Noack J, Hubert M, Stroud RM, Frankel AD, Rosenberg OS, Verba KA, Agard DA, Ott M, Emerman M, Jura N, von Zastrow M, Verdin E, Ashworth A, Schwartz O, d'Enfert C, Mukherjee S, Jacobson M, Malik HS, Fujimori DG, Ideker T, Craik CS, Floor SN, Fraser JS, Gross JD, Sali A, Roth BL, Ruggero D, Taunton J, Kortemme T, Beltrao P, Vignuzzi M, Garcia-Sastre A, Shokat KM, Shoichet BK, Krogan NJ. Nature. 2020 Jul;583(7816):459-468. doi: 10.1038/s41586-020-2286-9. Epub 2020 Apr 30. PubMed 32353859.
Backbone
  Vector backbone: pLVX-EF1alpha-IRES-Puro
  Backbone manufacturer: Takara Bio
  Backbone size w/o insert (bp): 8825
  Vector type: Mammalian Expression, Lentiviral
  Selectable markers: Puromycin
Growth in bacteria
  Bacterial resistance: Ampicillin, 100 μg/mL
  Growth temperature: 30°C
  Growth strain: NEB Stable
  Copy number: Unknown
Gene/Insert
  Gene/Insert name: SARS-CoV-2-nsp4
  Species: SARS-CoV-2
  Mutation: human codon optimized
  Entrez Gene: ORF1ab (a.k.a. GU280_gp01)
  Promoter: EF1alpha
  Tag / fusion protein: 2xStrep (C terminal on insert)
  Cloning method: Unknown
Terms and licenses: Academic/Nonprofit Terms; Industry Terms
Depositor comments: Please visit https://www.biorxiv.org/content/10.1101/2020.03.22.002386v3 for bioRxiv preprint.
How to cite: pLVX-EF1alpha-SARS-CoV-2-nsp4-2xStrep-IRES-Puro was a gift from Nevan Krogan (Addgene plasmid # 141369 ; http://n2t.net/addgene:141369 ; RRID:Addgene_141369)
