>Addgene plasmid #141369 | pLVX-EF1alpha-SARS-CoV-2-nsp4-2xStrep-IRES-Puro | addgene partial sequence | sequence record 287298 | EF1a-F 5'-TCAAGCCTCAGACAGTGGTTC-3'
ATTTCCGGTGAATTCGCCGCCACCATGAAGATTGTAAACAATTGGCTTAAACAACTTATTAAAGTAACCC
TGGTATTCTTGTTTGTCGCCGCAATCTTTTACTTGATAACACCGGTCCACGTGATGTCTAAACACACAGA
CTTTAGTAGTGAGATAATCGGATATAAAGCTATCGATGGCGGCGTTACCCGCGACATCGCTTCAACCGAC
ACATGTTTCGCTAATAAGCACGCCGATTTTGACACTTGGTTTAGTCAAAGAGGAGGAAGCTACACAAACG
ACAAGGCTTGTCCGCTTATCGCGGCTGTAATAACAAGGGAAGTTGGGTTTGTCGTGCCTGGTTTGCCAGG
TACTATACTCAGAACCACAAACGGTGACTTTCTGCACTTCTTGCCAAGGGTTTTTAGCGCGGTAGGCAAT
ATCTGCTATACGCCAAGCAAGCTGATTGAATACACCGACTTTGCGACGAGCGCATGTGTCCTCGCTGCAG
AGTGTACGATATTTAAGGATGCGAGCGGAAAGCCCGTACCTTACTGCTATGATACTAATGTCCTTGAGGG
ATCAGTTGCGTATGAGAGTCTTAGGCCGGATACACGATATGTGCTCATGGATGGTTCCATAATCCAGTTC
CCAAATACCTACCTCGAAGGGTCCGTTCGGGTCGTCACCACATTTGATAGCGAATATTGCAGACACGGAA
CATGCGAACGGAGTGAAGCAGGGGTCTGCGTCTCCACAAGTGGGCGGTGGGTCCTCAATAACGATTATTA
CCGGAGCCTGCCCGGCGTGTTTTGCGGGGTCGATGCGGTTAACTTGTTGACGAATATGTTTACGCCTCTC
ATACAACCCATTGGCGCACTGGATATATCTGCAAGTATAGTCGCTGGAGG
